Addgene plasmid #37966: pCMV-Neo-Bam E2F4
Depositing lab: Jacqueline Lees. Depositing organization: Massachusetts Institute of Technology. Publication: E2F-4 switches from p130 to p107 and pRB in response to cell cycle reentry. Moberg K, Starz MA, Lees JA. Mol Cell Biol. 1996 Apr;16(4):1436-49. PubMed 8657117.
Backbone
  Vector backbone: pCMV-Neo-Bam
  Backbone manufacturer: Vogelstein Lab
  Backbone size w/o insert (bp): 6600
  Total vector size (bp): 8000
  Vector type: Mammalian Expression
  Selectable markers: Neomycin (select with G418)
Growth in bacteria
  Bacterial resistance: Ampicillin, 100 μg/mL
  Growth temperature: 37°C
  Growth strain: DH5alpha
  Copy number: Unknown
Gene/Insert
  Gene/Insert name: E2F4
  Species: H. sapiens (human)
  Insert size (bp): 1300
  Entrez Gene: E2F4 (a.k.a. E2F-4)
  Cloning method: Restriction Enzyme; 5′ cloning site BamHI (not destroyed); 3′ cloning site BamHI (not destroyed)
  Sequencing primers: 5′ Bglob-intron-F; 3′ Bglob-pA-R
Terms and licenses: Academic/Nonprofit Terms; Industry Terms: Not Available to Industry
Depositor comments: The backbone vector is Addgene #16440 E2Fs bind DNA as a heterodimer with members of the DP family of transcription factors.
How to cite: pCMV-Neo-Bam E2F4 was a gift from Jacqueline Lees (Addgene plasmid # 37966 ; http://n2t.net/addgene:37966 ; RRID:Addgene_37966)
