[The description below was written by a language model from this plasmid's Addgene catalogue record.]
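Description:
pCMV-Neo-Bam E2F4 is a mammalian expression plasmid carrying human E2F4 cDNA in the pCMV-Neo-Bam backbone. The insert of about 1.3 kb was cloned into a roughly 6.6 kb vector, giving a construct of about 8 kb in total. It is propagated in E. coli under ampicillin selection. A neomycin resistance marker allows transfected mammalian cells to be selected with G418, so the plasmid can be used for either transient expression or derivation of stable lines. The record lists the copy number as unknown and does not describe the bacterial origin of replication.

The E2F4 fragment was inserted as a BamHI fragment, and the BamHI site is preserved at both ends. Because the same enzyme flanks the insert, the cloning was non-directional, although the fragment can be released again with a single digest. The record does not explicitly list a promoter. The backbone name points to a CMV promoter driving the insert, and the recommended sequencing primers anneal in a beta-globin intron upstream and a beta-globin polyadenylation region downstream, which suggests that these elements flank the cloning site to support splicing and 3′ end processing of the transcript. No epitope tag or reporter fusion is recorded.

E2F4 is a member of the E2F family of cell-cycle transcription factors. The depositor notes that E2Fs bind DNA as heterodimers with DP family partners, so co-expression with a DP protein may be relevant in functional assays. The associated work examined how E2F4 associates with the pocket proteins p130, p107 and pRB during cell-cycle re-entry, and the plasmid suits overexpression studies of that kind. No feature table was supplied, so these details rest on the catalogue fields alone.
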