>Addgene plasmid #37966 | pCMV-Neo-Bam E2F4 | addgene partial sequence | sequence record 49585 | Bglob-intron-F 5'-ctggtcatcatcctgccttt-3'
GTTTGAGATGAGGANAAAATACTCTGAGTCCAAACCGGGCCCCTCTGCTAACCATGTTCATGCCTTCTTC
TCTTTCCTACAGCTCCTGGGCAACGTGCTGGTTGTTGTGCTGTCTCATCATTTTGGCAAAGAATTCCTCG
ACGGATCCATGGCGGAGGCCGGGCCACAGGCGCCGCCGCCCCCGGGCACTCCAAGCCGGCACGAAAAGAG
CCTGGGACTGCTCACCACCAAGTTCGTGTCCCTTCTGCAGGAGGCCAAGGACGGCGTGCTTGACCTCAAG
CTGGCAGCTGACACCCTAGCTGTACGCCAGAAGCGGCGGATTTACGACATTACCAATGTTTTGGAAGGTA
TCGGGCTAATCGAGAAAAAGTCCAAGAACAGCATCCAGTGGAAGGGTGTGGGGCCTGGCTGCAATACCCG
GGAGATTGCTGACAAACTGATTGAGCTCAAGGCAGAGATCGAGGAGCTGCAGCAGCGGGAGCAAGAACTA
GACCAGCACAAGGTGTGGGTGCAGCAGAGCATCCGGAACGTCACAGAGGACGTGCAGAACAGCTGTTTGG
CCTACGTCACTCATGAGGACATCTGCAGATGCTTTGCTGGAGATACCCTCTTGGCCATCCGGGCCCCATC
AGGCACCAGCCTGGAGGTGCCCATCCCAGAGG
